>Addgene plasmid #26445 | p177 Dync1i2.C (Ex 1b) | depositor partial sequence | sequence record 12486 | Author sequence
CAGTTGGAGAGGGACGTTCCCGGGAAGTTACCGGCCAGAGAAAGCGATCTCCACTCCGCCACCTGACAGG
TCACAACCATGTCGGACAAAAGTGATTTAAAAGCTGAGTTGGAACGTAAGAAGCAACGGTTGGCCCAAAT
CAGAGAAGAAAAGAAGAGGAAAGAAGAGGAAAGAAAAAAAAAGGAAACTGATCAGAAGAAGGAAGCTGCT
GTTTCTGTACAAGAAGAGTCTGATCTTGAAAAAAAAAGAAGAGAAGCTGAGGCATTGCTTCAAAGCATGG
GACTAACTACGGACTCCCCTATTGTCCCTCCTCCTATGTCTCCATCCTCCAAGTCGGTGAGCACGCCAAG
TGAAGCTGGAAGCCAGGATTCTGGAGATGGCGCCGTGGGATCTAGACGAGGACCTATTAAACTTGGAATG
GCCAAAATTACTCAAGTTGACTTTCCCCCTCGAGAAATCGTCACATACACAAAGGAAACTCAGACCCCGG
TTACAGCTCAACCCAAAGAAGATGAGGAGGAGGAAGATGATGTAGCAACTCCTAAACCTCCTGTTGAACC
TGAAGAAGAGAAAACTTTGAAAAAAGACGAAGAGAATGATAGCAAAGCTCCACCTCATGAACTAACTGAA
GAAGAAAAGCAACAGATTTTACACTCAGAAGAATTTTTAAGTTTCTTTGACCATTCTACGAGAATTGTAG
AAAGAGCCCTTTCTGAGCAGATTAACATCTTCTTTGACTACAGTGGGAGAGACTTGGAAGACAAAGAAGG
GGAGATTCAAGCAGGTGCTAAGCTGTCATTAAATCGACAGTTCTTTGATGAGCGTTGGTCAAAGCATCGA
GTTGTTAGTTGTTTGGATTGGTCATCCCAGTATCCAGAATTACTTGTGGCTTCCTATAATAACAATGAAG
AGGCTCCTCATGAGCCTGATGGTGTGGCCCTCGTGTGGAATATGAAGTACAAAAAAACTACCCCAGAGTA
TGTGTTCCACTGCCAGTCAGCTGTAATGTCTGCTACATTTGCAAAATTTCATCCGAATCTTGTTGTTGGA
GGTACATATTCAGGCCAGATTGTGCTTTGGGATAACCGCAGCAATAAAAGAACTCCTGTCCAGAGAACGC
CGCTGTCAGCTGCTGCACACACACACCCTGTCTACTGTGTAAATGTTGTTGGAACACAAAATGCTCACAA
TCTGATTAGCATCTCTACTGATGGAAAAATTTGTTCCTGGAGTTTGGACATGCTTTCCCATCCACAGGAT
AGCATGGAGTTGGTTCATAAACAGTCAAAGGCAGTAGCTGTAACATCTATGTCTTTCCCTGTTGGAGACG
TCAACAACTTTGTTGTGGGCAGTGAAGAAGGTTCTGTGTATACAGCATGCCGCCATGGCAGCAAAGCTGG
AATCAGTGAGATGTTTGAGGGACACCAGGGACCCATCACTGGAATCCACTGTCACGCGGCTGTTGGAGCA
GTAGACTTCTCACATCTGTTTGTCACTTCGTCTTTTGACTGGACAGTTAAACTTTGGACAACTAAGAATA
ACAAGCCTTTGTACTCATTTGAAGATAATTCAGACTATGTCTATGATGTTATGTGGTCACCCACCCACCC
AGCCCTGTTTGCCTGTGTGGACGGCATGGGGAGACTGGATCTATGGAATCTCAACAATGACACAGAGGTA
CCAACTGCCAGCATTTCTGTGGAGGGCAACCCTGCTCTTAACCGTGTGAGATGGACCCACTCAGGAAGAG
AAATTGCCGTGGGTGATTCTGAAGGACAGATTGTCATCTATGATGTGGGAGAGCAGATCGCTGTTCCCCG
AAATGATGAATGGGCAAGATTTGGCCGAACACTCGCAGAAATTAACGCAAACCGAGCTGACGCAGAGGAG
GAGGCAGCTACCCGAATCCCTGCCTAGCCTGAAAAGCGGCTGTAGCCTTAGCAAATTTGGCAAAAATGAT
TAAGTAGATCTCAAACTATTTGCATGCTTCTGATTAAATGAGTGTTAAAAGAAAATGCCATGGATAATCT
GGGTTTAATACAGGAAGCAAAGCTTACAATGCCTTTTTATATTATATTCACTTTGTTTTGGATTGGTGTC
ATTTTTAATACAGCTGACAACTTTACAGAATGCAGCCTTTTCTGAATTCTAACACTTGGGTGTATATTGT
TAATTATTCTTTTGGATTCTTTTGAACTTGTAATACTATATATAATTATTTCTAAAGCACAGATTAAGTA
AGTTCTGCATATTTCTAAGTAGCCACAATTCCTTATTCCGCACTAAGTACATACCTCCGTGTCAGTGGTG
TTCTTCCTGTCCAAGTGTATAGGAATATTGTTCCCTCCCCGCATGCCGTCGCCTACCTGTTGTAAGTTTC
ATGTTGATGCCATTTCCCTTCT
