>Addgene plasmid #26445 | p177 Dync1i2.C (Ex 1b) | addgene partial sequence | sequence record 32882 | 26445 with mDync1i2-R 5'-cttggacaggaagaacacca
GGAATAAGGAATTGTGGCTACTTAGAAATATGCAGAACTTACTTAATCTGTGCTTTAGAAATAATTATAT
ATAGTATTACAAGTTCAAAAGAATCCAAAAGAATAATTAACAATATACACCCAAGTGTTAGAATTCAGAA
AAGGCTGCATTCTGTAAAGTTGTCAGCTGTATTAAAAATGACACCAATCCAAAACAAAGTGAATATAATA
TAAAAAGGCATTGTAAGCTTTGCTTCCTGTATTAAACCCAGATTATCCATGGCATTTTCTTTTAACACTC
ATTTAATCAGAAGCATGCAAATAGTTTGAGATCTACTTAATCATTTTTGCCAAATTTGCTAAGGCTACAG
CCGCTTTTCAGGCTAGGCAGGGATTCGGGTAGCTGCCTCCTCCTCTGCGTCAGCTCGGTTTGCGTTAATT
TCTGCGAGTGTTCGGCCAAATCTTGCCCATTCATCATTTCGGGGAACAGCGATCTGCTCTCCCACATCAT
AGATGACAATCTGTCCTTCAGAATCACCCACGGCAATTTCTCTTCCTGAGTGGGTCCATCTCACACGGTT
AAGAGCAGGGTTGCCCTCCACAGAAATGCTGGCAGTTGGTACCTCTGTGTCATTGTTGAGATTCCATAGA
TCCAGTCTCCCCATGCCGTCCACACAGGCAAACAGGGCTGGGTGGGTGGGTGACCACATAACATCATAGA
CATAGTCTGAATTATCTTCAAATGAGTACAAAGGCTTGTTATTCTTAGTTGTCC
