[The description below was written by a language model from this plasmid's Addgene catalogue record.]
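Description:
p177 Dync1i2.C (Ex 1b) is a bacterial subcloning and sequencing plasmid built on the commercial pCR4-TOPO backbone (about 3.96 kb without insert). It carries a roughly 2.4 kb mouse cDNA for cytoplasmic dynein 1 intermediate chain 2 (Dync1i2, also known as IC74 or DIC). The insert represents the isoform C splice variant that uses the alternative first exon 1b, and no mutations are recorded relative to the reference transcript. It was introduced by TOPO cloning, in which a PCR product is ligated directly into a topoisomerase-activated vector. The plasmid is maintained at high copy number in standard E. coli cloning strains under kanamycin selection. No feature table accompanies the record, so the replication origin and any other backbone elements are not itemised here.

The record lists no eukaryotic promoter, epitope tag or reporter, and the vector type indicates that the construct is not designed for expressing the protein in mammalian cells. M13 and T7 primer sites are given for sequencing from both ends of the insert, consistent with its role as a sequence-verified archival clone. The orientation of the insert relative to these sites is not stated. The plasmid appears to belong to a set of clones made to catalogue mouse dynein intermediate chain isoforms, their alternative splicing and their tissue distribution. Its likely uses are as a reference template for this particular splice isoform, as a PCR template, or as a source of the coding sequence for subcloning into expression vectors.
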