Addgene plasmid #26445: p177 Dync1i2.C (Ex 1b)
Depositing lab: Elizabeth Fisher. Depositing organization: University College London. Publication: Mouse cytoplasmic dynein intermediate chains: identification of new isoforms, alternative splicing and tissue distribution of transcripts. Kuta A, Deng W, Morsi El-Kadi A, Banks GT, Hafezparast M, Pfister KK, Fisher EM. PLoS One. 2010 . 5(7):e11682. 10.1371/journal.pone.0011682 PubMed 20657784.
Backbone
  Vector backbone: pCR4-TOPO
  Backbone manufacturer: Invitrogen
  Backbone size w/o insert (bp): 3956
  Vector type: subcloning and sequencing
Growth in bacteria
  Bacterial resistance: Kanamycin, 50 μg/mL
  Growth temperature: 37°C
  Growth strain: DH5alpha
  Growth instructions: TOP10 [Invitrogen], standard LB with 50 ug/ml of kanamicin
  Copy number: High Copy
Gene/Insert
  Gene/Insert name: cytoplasmic dynein 1 intermediate chain 2 isoform C (exon 1b) (alt name: Dync1i2, IC74, DIC)
  Species: M. musculus (mouse)
  Insert size (bp): 2402
  Mutation: N/A
  GenBank ID: NM_010064
  Entrez Gene: Dync1i2 (a.k.a. 3110079H08Rik, AW554389, Dnci, Dncic2)
  Cloning method: TOPO Cloning
  Sequencing primers: 5′ M13, T7; 3′ M13, T7
Terms and licenses: Academic/Nonprofit Terms; Industry Terms: Not Available to Industry
How to cite: p177 Dync1i2.C (Ex 1b) was a gift from Elizabeth Fisher (Addgene plasmid # 26445 ; http://n2t.net/addgene:26445 ; RRID:Addgene_26445)
